Addgene plasmid #221653: pSR1154
Purpose: Tetracycline sensor v3 for Staphylococcus aureus
Depositing lab: Lauren Andrews. Publication: Toolbox of Characterized Genetic Parts for Staphylococcus aureus. Rondthaler SN, Sarker B, Howitz N, Shah I, Andrews LB. ACS Synth Biol. 2023 Dec 8. doi: 10.1021/acssynbio.3c00325. PubMed 38064657.
Backbone
  Vector backbone: pSR1002
  Backbone size w/o insert (bp): 4475
  Total vector size (bp): 6198
  Modifications to backbone: Added TetR and sfGFP cassettes to detect output from tetracycline sensor
  Vector type: Bacterial Expression, Synthetic Biology
Growth in bacteria
  Bacterial resistance: Erythromycin, 200 μg/mL
  Growth temperature: 37°C
  Growth strain: DH5alpha
  Copy number: High Copy
Gene/Insert 1
  Gene/Insert name: sfGFP cassette
  Species: Synthetic
  Insert size (bp): 989
  Promoter: PXyl-TetO
  Cloning method: Golden Gate
  Sequencing primers: 5′ aggcgattaaataagcaacatgaaca; 3′ gcgtagaaaagggaaataggcg
Gene/Insert 2
  Gene/Insert name: TetR cassette
  Species: Synthetic
  Insert size (bp): 759
  Promoter: PZwf
  Cloning method: Golden Gate
  Sequencing primers: 5′ catacacaagcaaaaatagcggtg
Terms and licenses: Academic/Nonprofit Terms; Industry Terms: Not Available to Industry
Depositor comments: Low copy number replicon and erythromicin resistance in S. aureus
How to cite: pSR1154 was a gift from Lauren Andrews (Addgene plasmid # 221653 ; http://n2t.net/addgene:221653 ; RRID:Addgene_221653)
