[The description below was written by a language model from this plasmid's Addgene catalogue record and pLannotate feature annotations shown in this document.]
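Description:
pSR1154 is a 6.2 kb E. coli–Staphylococcus aureus shuttle plasmid built on the pSR1002 backbone and carrying the third version of a tetracycline-responsive sensor from a toolbox of characterized genetic parts for S. aureus. It is classed as a bacterial expression and synthetic biology vector. For cloning and propagation in E. coli it uses a high-copy ColE1/pUC-type origin. A separate rep gene, annotated by homology to rolling-circle replication initiator proteins, corresponds to the replicon that the depositor describes as low copy number in S. aureus. Selection in both hosts relies on ermC, a 23S rRNA methyltransferase of staphylococcal origin that confers erythromycin resistance.

The sensor consists of two synthetic cassettes assembled by Golden Gate cloning and arranged divergently. One expresses the TetR repressor from the PZwf promoter. The other places superfolder GFP under PXyl-TetO, a promoter containing a tet operator, which is annotated upstream of the reporter. A short histidine-tag fragment is annotated at the 3' end of the sfGFP coding region, suggesting a C-terminally His-tagged reporter. Without inducer, TetR binds the operator and represses sfGFP transcription. Tetracycline lowers TetR's affinity for the operator, relieving repression, so fluorescence reports inducer concentration.

The plasmid is intended for measuring and using tetracycline-inducible gene regulation in S. aureus, for example as a characterized inducible input for genetic circuits. The record does not state how this version differs from the earlier sensor versions.
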