Features (pLannotate 1.2.2; 7 found; start..end, strand, type, name):
      1..589     +  rep_origin     ori: high-copy-number ColE1/pMB1/pBR322/pUC origin of replication
    805..1536    +  CDS            ermC: ERMC1_STAAU - Experimental evidence at transcript level: Swiss-Prot protein existence level 2. This protein produces a dimethylation of the adenine residue at position 2085 in 23S rRNA, resulting in reduced affinity between ribosomes and macrolide-lincosamide-streptogramin B antibiotics. From Staphylococcus aureus.
   1909..1927    -  CDS            9xHis (fragment): 9xHis affinity tag
   1933..2646    -  CDS            Superfolder GFP: Superfolder GFP is a basic (constitutively fluorescent) green fluorescent protein published in 2005, derived from Aequorea victoria. It is reported to be a very rapidly-maturing weak dimer.
   2789..2807    -  protein_bind   tet operator: bacterial operator O1 for the tetR and tetA genes tetracycline repressor TetR
   3198..3818    +  CDS            tetR: TETR2_ECOLX - Experimental evidence at protein level: Swiss-Prot protein existence level 1. TetR is the repressor of the tetracycline resistance element; its N-terminal region forms a helix-turn-helix structure and binds DNA. Binding of tetracycline to TetR reduces the repressor affinity for the tetracycline resistance gene (tetA) promoter operator sites. From Escherichia coli.
   5058..5987    +  CDS            rep: REP_LACPN - Protein inferred from homology: Swiss-Prot protein existence level 3. Produces a single-strand nick in a specific site of the plasmid, and this nick results in single-strand replication by rolling circle mechanism. From Lactiplantibacillus plantarum (Lactobacillus plantarum).
>Addgene plasmid #221653 | pSR1154 | addgene full sequence | sequence record 437809 | Addgene NGS Result
TTGAGATCCTTTTTTTCTGCGCGTAATCTGCTGCTTGCAAACAAAAAAACCACCGCTACCAGCGGTGGTT
TGTTTGCCGGATCAAGAGCTACCAACTCTTTTTCCGAAGGTAACTGGCTTCAGCAGAGCGCAGATACCAA
ATACTGTTCTTCTAGTGTAGCCGTAGTTAGGCCACCACTTCAAGAACTCTGTAGCACCGCCTACATACCT
CGCTCTGCTAATCCTGTTACCAGTGGCTGCTGCCAGTGGCGATAAGTCGTGTCTTACCGGGTTGGACTCA
AGACGATAGTTACCGGATAAGGCGCAGCGGTCGGGCTGAACGGGGGGTTCGTGCACACAGCCCAGCTTGG
AGCGAACGACCTACACCGAACTGAGATACCTACAGCGTGAGCTATGAGAAAGCGCCACGCTTCCCGAAGG
GAGAAAGGCGGACAGGTATCCGGTAAGCGGCAGGGTCGGAACAGGAGAGCGCACGAGGGAGCTTCCAGGG
GGAAACGCCTGGTATCTTTATAGTCCTGTCGGGTTTCGCCACCTCTGACTTGAGCGTCGATTTTTGTGAT
GCTCGTCAGGGGGGCGGAGCCTATGGAAAAACGGAGCATGGGAATTCGAGCTGATATTTTTGACTAAACC
AAATGCTAACCCAGAAATACAATCACTGTGTCTAATGAATAATTTGTTTTATAAACACTTTTTTGTTTAC
TTCTCATTTTTAATTAGTTATAATTAACTAAATAATAGAGCATTAAATATATTTAATAAAACTTATTTAA
TGCAAAATTATGACTAACATATCTGAGGGTTATAATGAACGAGAAAAATATAAAACACAGTCAAAACTTT
ATTACTTCAAAACATAATATAGATAAAATAATGACAAATATAAGATTAAATGAACATGATAATATCTTTG
AAATCGGCTCAGGAAAAGGCCATTTTACCCTTGAATTAGTAAAGAGGTGTAATTTCGTAACTGCCATTGA
AATAGACCATAAATTATGCAAAACTACAGAAAATAAACTTGTTGATCACGATAATTTCCAAGTTTTAAAC
AAGGATATATTGCAGTTTAAATTTCCTAAAAACCAATCCTATAAAATATATGGTAATATACCTTATAACA
TAAGTACGGATATAATACGCAAAATTGTTTTTGATAGTATAGCTAATGAGATTTATTTAATCGTGGAATA
CGGGTTTGCTAAAAGATTATTAAATACAAAACGCTCATTGGCATTACTTTTAATGGCAGAAGTTGATATT
TCTATATTAAGTATGGTTCCAAGAGAATATTTTCATCCTAAACCTAAAGTGAATAGCTCACTTATCAGAT
TAAGTAGAAAAAAATCAAGAATATCACACAAAGATAAACAAAAGTATAATTATTTCGTTATGAAATGGGT
TAACAAAGAATACAAGAAAATATTTACAAAAAATCAATTTAACAATTCCTTAAAACATGCAGGAATTGAC
GATTTAAACAATATTAGCTTTGAACAATTCTTATCTCTTTTCAATAGCTATAAATTATTTAATAAGTAAG
TTAAGGGATGCCGTAGAAAAGGGAAATAGGCGCGCCTATTCTAATGCATAATAAATACTGATAACATCTT
ATATTTTGTATTATATTTTGTATTATCGTTGACATGTATAATTTTGATATCAAAAACTGATTTTCCCTCT
ATTATTTTCGAGATTTATTTTCTTAATTCTCTTTAACAAACTAGAAATATTGTATATACAAAAAATTATA
AATAATAGATGAATAGTTTAATTATAGGTGTTCATCAATCGAAAAAGCAACGTATCTTATTTAAAGTGCG
TTGCTTTTTTCTCATTTATAAGGTTAAATAATTCTCATATATCAAGCAAAGTGACAGGCGATGCGCTAAA
CATGATTACGAATTCTTAGTGGTGGTGGTGGTGGTGGGATCCTTTGTAGAGCTCATCCATGCCATGTGTA
ATCCCAGCAGCAGTTACAAACTCAAGAAGGACCACGTGGTCACGCTTTTCGTTAGGATCTTTCGAAAGGA
CAGATTGTGTCGACAGGTAATGGTTGTCTGGTAAAAGGACAGGGCCATCGCCAATTGGAGTATTTTGTTG
ATAATGGTCTGCTAGTTGAACGGAACCATCTTCAACGTTGTGGCGAATTTTGAAGTTAGCTTTGATTCCA
TTCTTTTGTTTGTCTGCCGTGATGTATACATTGTGTGAGTTAAAGTTGTACTCGAGTTTGTGTCCAAGAA
TGTTTCCATCTTCTTTAAAATCAATACCCTTTAACTCGATACGATTAACAAGGGTATCACCTTCAAACTT
GACTTCAGCACGCGTCTTGTAGGTCCCGTCATCTTTGAAAGATATAGTGCGTTCCTGTACATAACCTTCA
GGCATGGCACTCTTGAAAAAGTCATGACGTTTCATGTGATCCGGATAACGGGAAAAGCATTGAACACCAT
AGGTCAGAGTAGTGACAAGTGTTGGCCACGGAACAGGTAGTTTTCCAGTAGTGCAAATAAATTTAAGGGT
GAGTTTTCCGTTTGTAGCATCACCTTCACCCTCTCCACGGACAGAAAATTTGTGCCCATTAACATCACCA
TCTAATTCAACAAGAATTGGGACAACTCCAGTGAAAAGTTCTTCTCCTTTGCTCATAAATAATCATCCTC
CTAAGGTACCCGGGGATCCGATGCATCTTGCTCGATACATTTGCCCGATAATATATTGATATCTAATCTT
TATTTATTATAGATATGTTAGTCATAATTTTGCATTAAAGCACGCTTATTTTAATTATACTCTATCAATG
ATAGAGTGTCAACTCCCAAATTATTCATTAGACACAGTGATTGTATTTCTGGGTTAGCATTTGGTTTAGT
CAAAAATACTCCGATCCGAATCATGAATTACAAGCAAAAGTAGCGGTGATTGTTAAAATTGATGGTAAAC
AATCACCGCTATTTTTGCTTGTGTATGTATAAAAAAGGGATCAAAGGTCATCCCCCATGATTGATAGTGG
GGGGATGACTTTTGATCCTATGTTCATGTTGCTTATTTAATCGCCTTTGATCACTTTAAAATACCTTAAA
ACCCCTGGAATTTCTGGCTTTGCCAGACCTATCATTTTGGAGAAAAGGGCTTAAATGTTTGCTTTCGTTG
AATTTTAGATTTAAAATGAAGGGTGCGGTGGAAGGTAGATGATCGACATGTCCAGATTAGATAAAAGTAA
AGTGATTAACAGCGCATTAGAGCTGCTTAATGAGGTCGGAATCGAAGGTTTAACAACCCGTAAACTCGCC
CAGAAGCTAGGTGTAGAGCAGCCTACATTGTATTGGCATGTAAAAAATAAGCGGGCTTTGCTCGACGCCT
TAGCCATTGAGATGTTAGATAGGCACCATACTCACTTTTGCCCTTTAGAAGGGGAAAGCTGGCAAGATTT
TTTACGTAATAACGCTAAAAGTTTTAGATGTGCTTTACTAAGTCATCGCGATGGAGCAAAAGTACATTTA
GGTACACGGCCTACAGAAAAACAGTATGAAACTCTCGAAAATCAATTAGCCTTTTTATGCCAACAAGGTT
TTTCACTAGAGAATGCATTATATGCACTCAGCGCTGTGGGGCATTTTACTTTAGGTTGCGTATTGGAAGA
TCAAGAGCATCAAGTCGCTAAAGAAGAAAGGGAAACACCTACTACTGATAGTATGCCGCCATTATTACGA
CAAGCTATCGAATTATTTGATCACCAAGGTGCAGAGCCAGCCTTCTTATTCGGCCTTGAATTGATCATAT
GCGGATTAGAAAAACAACTTAAATGTGAAAGTGGGTCCTAATTAGTCGGTACCAAATTCCAGAAAAGAGA
CGCTTTCGAGCGTCTTTTTTCGTTTTGGTCCCACGAATTCTCCTTATGCTCTTACGGAGTTTTTAGAGAA
AAATTAAAAATTCTCGATTTTTGATAAAAAACGCCCTGCAGGAATTTAGAAAAACATGTGGAAGTTTTAA
AGGATTTTATGCTAATTTTTAATTTGCATGTAACTCGAGGGGAATATTTGAGGGGATTTTGAAACGAGTT
TCTTCTTGTTTTCACACTGTTTTTTTATTCCTATTGGTGTTGTTGCTTACTTTTTGTTTTTCTATAAAGA
TGATGCTTTTGACGAGATGGAAGAAAAATATGATTATCATGAAGATAATAAAAAATAGACGACGCATTTA
TGCCGAGAAAATTTATTGATGTTGAGAAGAACCCTTAACTAAACTTGCAGACGAATGTCGGCATAGCGTG
AGCTATTAAGCCGACCATTCGACAAGTTTTGGGATTGTTAAGGGTTCCGAGGCTCAACGTCAATAAAGCA
ATTGGAATAAATAGTATCTAAAGTAACCCGTATTTAAGATTACATTGTACATCCTTCGAAACCATAGTAG
CTGCGATTCCAGCTAGGTTTCCTTTTATCCCAATTTTAGCTAATTTTTTTGCTACGCCCTTTAAGTTTTT
GGCTTTAACATCTTCAAAAACTGCTGTGATTATGTTTCCAGTTAAAAGTTCTCCATATGAGTTTAAAACT
TCAGAATAGAAACAGTCACCGCTATTTTTGTAGTTCCCACCAACTGCTCTAGGTGATATTGAACTAGTTT
TCTTTTTATTCTCTATGTCGTTTTTTAGTTTTTGGAATCCTTCAGGAACATATCCATATCGAGATTTGGC
CGATTTTATTTGATAATCCTTTTGACTTTTTAGAAAGTTTTATTTATTCATTGGTTTTCACATTAATTTA
TTTAGGTTTAGAGGGTCATAAAAAGAAGAAGGAATAGGTTGTTTTTTGAAACGAGTGTGAACGAGTTTCT
TCTTGTCTTGATACTATATAGAAATAACTCGATTTTATATATATAGCTGTAACTGTTGATATTACAGTGT
TTAAACGTGTTTTTGTGCGTGAAAGGAAAATTTGACAATAAAAAACCCCAGTTATATTATTAAGGTGTCG
AATCTTAAATAATACTGGGGGTCTTTTTATATGCAATATAATACTACTAGAAGTATAACCGAAAATCAAG
ATAATAAAACGTTAAAAGATATGACGAAAAGTGGGAAACAACGCCCATGGAGAGAAAAGAAAATAGATAA
TGTAAGCTATGCAGATATACTAGAAATTTTAAAAATCAAAAAGGCTTTTAATGTAAAACAATGTGGTAAT
ATTTTAGAATTTAAGCCAACTGATGAAGGCTATTTGAAGTTACATAAGACATGGTTTTGTAAATCAAAAT
TATGTCCGGTTTGTAATTGGAGACGTGCTATGAAAAATAGTTATCAAGCTCAAAAAGTGATTGAAAAAGT
AATTAAGGAAAAGCCAAAAGCACGTTGGTTGTTTTTAACACTTTCAACAAAAAATGCGATAGATGGAGAT
ACTTTAGAACAAAGTTTGAAGCATCTAACTAAAGCATTTGATAGGTTGAGTAGATATAAAAAGGTTAAAC
AAAATCTTGTTGGATTTATGCGTTCAACAGAAGTTACCGTTAATAAAAATGACGGTAGTTATAATCAGCA
CATGCATGTTTTGTTATGTGTTGAAAATGCATATTTTAGAAAAAAAGAGAATTATATAACTCAAGAAGAA
TGGGTTAATTTATGGCAAAGAGCATTACAAGTTGACTATCGACCTGTTGCTAATGTTAAAGCGATCAAAC
CGAATAGAAAAGGCGATAAAGACATTGAATCGGCAATCAAAGAGACCTCAAAATATTCGGTTAAATCATC
TGATTTTTTAACTGATGATGATGAAAAAAATCAAGAAATTGTAAGTGATTTAGAAAAAGGTTTGTATCGA
AAACGTATGTTAAGTTATGGTGGATTGCTTAAACAAAAACATAAAATTTTAAACTTAGACGATGTCGAAG
ATGGTAATTTGATTAATGCAAGTGATGAAGATAAAACAACAGACGAAGAAGAAAAAGCACATTCAATTAC
CGCAATTTGGAATTTCGAAAAGCAAAATTATTATTTAAGACATTAGTGTTGACTAATGTCTTTTTTGTTG
ATTTTTTATAAAAAAGTACTGTCTTATTTTTGTGACAAATGCTGTATGTAGTGTCACAAAAATAAGACAA
ACGCAATATATTGTGTCACAAAAATAAGACAGTACAGCTTTGTATGATCCGTCGACGAAAGCCTGGCCAC
GATGCGTCCGGCGTAGAGCGTGAGATCAAAGGATCTTC
